>Addgene plasmid #36409 | pmEGFP-1 | depositor full sequence | sequence record 45554 | pmEGFP-1 sequence 4151 bps
TAGTTATTACTAGCGCTACCGGACTCAGATCTCGAGCTCAAGCTTCGAATTCTGCAGTCGACGGTACCGC
GGGCCCGGGATCCACCGGTCGCCACCATGGTGAGCAAGGGCGAGGAGCTGTTCACCGGGGTGGTGCCCAT
CCTGGTCGAGCTGGACGGCGACGTAAACGGCCACAAGTTCAGCGTGTCCGGCGAGGGCGAGGGCGATGCC
ACCTACGGCAAGCTGACCCTGAAGTTCATCTGCACCACCGGCAAGCTGCCCGTGCCCTGGCCCACCCTCG
TGACCACCCTGACCTACGGCGTGCAGTGCTTCAGCCGCTACCCCGACCACATGAAGCAGCACGACTTCTT
CAAGTCCGCCATGCCCGAAGGCTACGTCCAGGAGCGCACCATCTTCTTCAAGGACGACGGCAACTACAAG
ACCCGCGCCGAGGTGAAGTTCGAGGGCGACACCCTGGTGAACCGCATCGAGCTGAAGGGCATCGACTTCA
AGGAGGACGGCAACATCCTGGGGCACAAGCTGGAGTACAACTACAACAGCCACAACGTCTATATCATGGC
CGACAAGCAGAAGAACGGCATCAAGGTGAACTTCAAGATCCGCCACAACATCGAGGACGGCAGCGTGCAG
CTCGCCGACCACTACCAGCAGAACACCCCCATCGGCGACGGCCCCGTGCTGCTGCCCGACAACCACTACC
TGAGCACCCAGTCCAAGCTGAGCAAAGACCCCAACGAGAAGCGCGATCACATGGTCCTGCTGGAGTTCGT
GACCGCCGCCGGGATCACTCTCGGCATGGACGAGCTGTACAAGTAAAGCGGCCGCGACTCTAGATCATAA
TCAGCCATACCACATTTGTAGAGGTTTTACTTGCTTTAAAAAACCTCCCACACCTCCCCCTGAACCTGAA
ACATAAAATGAATGCAATTGTTGTTGTTAACTTGTTTATTGCAGCTTATAATGGTTACAAATAAAGCAAT
AGCATCACAAATTTCACAAATAAAGCATTTTTTTCACTGCATTCTAGTTGTGGTTTGTCCAAACTCATCA
ATGTATCTTAAGGCGTAAATTGTAAGCGTTAATATTTTGTTAAAATTCGCGTTAAATTTTTGTTAAATCA
GCTCATTTTTTAACCAATAGGCCGAAATCGGCAAAATCCCTTATAAATCAAAAGAATAGACCGAGATAGG
GT
[37 nt withheld, positions 1193-1229]
AAAGAACGTGGACTCCAACGTCAAAGG
[49 nt withheld, positions 1257-1305]
T
[91 nt withheld, positions 1307-1397]
G
[124 nt withheld, positions 1399-1522]
CAGGTGGCACTTTTCGGGGAAATGTGCGCGGAACCCCTATTTGTTTATTTTTCTAAATACATTCAAATAT
GTATCCGCTCATGAGACAATAACCCTGATAAATGCTTCAATAATATTGAAAAAGGAAGAGTCCTGAGGCG
GAAAGAACCAGCTGTGGAATGTGTGTCAGTTAGGGTGTGGAAAGTCCCCAGGCTCCCCAGCAGGCAGAAG
TATGCAAAGCATGCATCTCAATTAGTCAGCAACCAGGTGTGGAAAGTCCCCAGGCTCCCCAGCAGGCAGA
AGTATGCAAAGCATGCATCTCAATTAGTCAGCAACCATAGTCCCGCCCCTAACTCCGCCCATCCCGCCCC
TAACTCCGCCCAGTTCCGCCCATTCTCCGCCCCATGGCTGACTAATTTTTTTTATTTATGCAGAGGCCGA
GGCCGCCTCGGCCTCTGAGCTATTCCAGAAGTAGTGAGGAGGCTTTTTTGGAGGCCTAGGCTTTTGCAAA
GATCGATCAAGAGACAGGATGAGGATCGTTTCGCATGATTGAACAAGATGGATTGCACGCAGGTTCTCCG
GCCGCTTGGGTGGAGAGGCTATTCGGCTATGACTGGGCACAACAGACAATCGGCTGCTCTGATGCCGCCG
TGTTCCGGCTGTCAGCGCAGGGGCGCCCGGTTCTTTTTGTCAAGACCGACCTGTCCGGTGCCCTGAATGA
ACTGCAAGACGAGGCAGCGCGGCTATCGTGGCTGGCCACGACGGGCGTTCCTTGCGCAGCTGTGCTCGAC
GTTGTCACTGAAGCGGGAAGGGACTGGCTGCTATTGGGCGAAGTGCCGGGGCAGGATCTCCTGTCATCTC
ACCTTGCTCCTGCCGAGAAAGTATCCATCATGGCTGATGCAATGCGGCGGCTGCATACGCTTGATCCGGC
TACCTGCCCATTCGACCACCAAGCGAAACATCGCATCGAGCGAGCACGTACTCGGATGGAAGCCGGTCTT
GTCGATCAGGATGATCTGGACGAAGAGCATCAGGGGCTCGCGCCAGCCGAACTGTTCGCCAGGCTCAAGG
CGAGCATGCCCGACGGCGAGGATCTCGTCGTGACCCATGGCGATGCCTGCTTGCCGAATATCATGGTGGA
AAATGGCCGCTTTTCTGGATTCATCGACTGTGGCCGGCTGGGTGTGGCGGACCGCTATCAGGACATAGCG
TTGGCTACCCGTGATATTGCTGAAGAGCTTGGCGGCGAATGGGCTGACCGCTTCCTCGTGCTTTACGGTA
TCGCCGCTCCCGATTCGCAGCGCATCGCCTTCTATCGCCTTCTTGACGAGTTCTTCTGAGCGGGACTCTG
GGGTTCGAAATGACCGACCAAGCGACGCCCAACCTGCCATCACGAGATTTCGATTCCACCGCCGCCTTCT
ATGAAAGGTTGGGCTTCGGAATCGTTTTCCGGGACGCCGGCTGGATGATCCTCCAGCGCGGGGATCTCAT
GCTGGAGTTCTTCGCCCACCCTAGGGGGAGGCTAACTGAAACACGGAAGGAGACAATACCGGAAGGAACC
CGCGCTATGACGGCAATAAAAAGACAGAATAAAACGCACGGTGTTGGGTCGTTTGTTCATAAACGCGGGG
TTCGGTCCCAGGGCTGGCACTCTGTCGATACCCCACCGAGACCCCATTGGGGCCAATACGCCCGCGTTTC
TTCCTTTTCCCCACCCCACCCCCCAAGTTCGGGTGAAGGCCCAGGGCTCGCAGCCAACGTCGGGGCGGCA
GGCCCTGCCATAGCCTCAGGTTACTCATATATACTTTAGATTGATTTAAAACTTCATTTTTAATTTAAAA
GGATCTAGGTGAAGATCCTTTTTGATAATCTCATGACCAAAATCCCTTAACGTGAGTTTTCGTTCCACTG
AGCGTCAGACCCCGTAGAAAAGATCAAAGGATCTTCTTGAGATCCTTTTTTTCTGCGCGTAATCTGCTGC
TTGCAAACAAAAAAACCACCGCTACCAGCGGTGGTTTGTTTGCCGGATCAAGAGCTACCAACTCTTTTTC
CGAAGGTAACTGGCTTCAGCAGAGCGCAGATACCAAATACTGTCCTTCTAGTGTAGCCGTAGTTAGGCCA
CCACTTCAAGAACTCTGTAGCACCGCCTACATACCTCGCTCTGCTAATCCTGTTACCAGTGGCTGCTGCC
AGTGGCGATAAGTCGTGTCTTACCGGGTTGGACTCAAGACGATAGTTACCGGATAAGGCGCAGCGGTCGG
GCTGAACGGGGGGTTCGTGCACACAGCCCAGCTTGGAGCGAACGACCTACACCGAACTGAGATACCTACA
GCGTGAGCTATGAGAAAGCGCCACGCTTCCCGAAGGGAGAAAGGCGGACAGGTATCCGGTAAGCGGCAGG
GTCGGAACAGGAGAGCGCACGAGGGAGCTTCCAGGGGGAAACGCCTGGTATCTTTATAGTCCTGTCGGGT
TTCGCCACCTCTGACTTGAGCGTCGATTTTTGTGATGCTCGTCAGGGGGGCGGAGCCTATGGAAAAACGC
CAGCAACGCGGCCTTTTTACGGTTCCTGGCCTTTTGCTGGCCTTTTGCTCACATGTTCTTTCCTGCGTTA
TCCCCTGATTCTGTGGATAACCGTATTACCGCCATGCAT
Features (pLannotate 1.2.2; 12 found; start..end, strand, type, name):
     12..89      +  misc_feature   MCS: multiple cloning site
     97..816     +  CDS            mEGFP: enhanced GFP with monomerizing A206K mutation (Zacharias et al., 2002) mammalian codon-optimized
    833..916     +  CDS            large T antigen (fragment): large T antigen from SV40 (simian virus 40)
    939..1060    +  polyA_signal   SV40 poly(A) signal: SV40 polyadenylation signal
   1094..1522    -  rep_origin     f1 ori (sequence partly withheld): f1 bacteriophage origin of replication; arrow indicates direction of (+) strand synthesis
   1549..1653    +  promoter       AmpR promoter: bla
   1655..2012    +  promoter       SV40 promoter: SV40 enhancer and early promoter
   2047..2841    +  CDS            NeoR/KanR: aminoglycoside phosphotransferase from Tn5; aph(3')-II (or nptII); confers resistance to neomycin, kanamycin, and G418 (Geneticin®)
   2862..3014    +  CDS            ble (fragment): BLE_KLEPN - Experimental evidence at protein level: Swiss-Prot protein existence level 1. Binding protein with a strong affinity to the bleomycin family of antibiotics. Binds to CL990; an antimitotic-antibiotic compound. From Klebsiella pneumoniae.
   3073..3120    +  polyA_signal   HSV TK poly(A) signal: herpes simplex virus thymidine kinase polyadenylation signal (Cole and Stacy, 1985)
   3211..3227    -  polyA_signal   bGH poly(A) signal (fragment): bovine growth hormone polyadenylation signal
   3449..4037    +  rep_origin     ori: high-copy-number ColE1/pMB1/pBR322/pUC origin of replication
