[The description below was written by a language model from this plasmid's Addgene catalogue record and pLannotate feature annotations shown in this document.]
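Description:
pmEGFP-1 is a small (about 4.2 kb) promoterless fluorescent protein cassette plasmid built on the Clontech pEGFP-1 backbone (explicitly not pEGFP-N1). It is catalogued as an empty backbone and serves as a source of monomeric EGFP for sub-cloning and C-terminal tagging. Its payload is a mammalian codon-optimized enhanced GFP carrying the A206K substitution, which suppresses the weak dimerization tendency of GFP-family proteins. This makes the tag better suited to fusions where self-association could distort localization or behaviour. A multiple cloning site lies immediately upstream of the mEGFP coding sequence, so a gene of interest can be inserted by restriction cloning in frame with mEGFP at its C terminus. An SV40 polyadenylation signal follows the reporter. Because no promoter precedes the cloning site, expression depends on regulatory sequence supplied with the insert, or on moving the cassette or fusion into another expression vector.

In bacteria the plasmid is maintained at high copy from a ColE1/pUC-type origin and selected with kanamycin. The Tn5 NeoR/KanR gene sits behind tandem promoters, a bacterial bla promoter for expression in E. coli and the SV40 enhancer/early promoter for expression in mammalian cells. It ends in an HSV TK polyadenylation signal, so the same marker could in principle confer G418 resistance in transfected cells. An f1 origin is also present, which permits single-stranded DNA production with helper phage. The short annotated fragments of SV40 large T antigen, ble and the bGH poly(A) signal are most likely partial matches from automated annotation, reflecting sequence flanking the SV40 poly(A) region and the Tn5 resistance gene rather than functional elements.
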