Addgene plasmid #36409: pmEGFP-1
Purpose: (Empty Backbone)
Depositing lab: Benjamin Glick. Depositing organization: University of Chicago.
Backbone
  Vector backbone: pEGFP-1 (NOT pEGFP-N1)
  Backbone manufacturer: Clontech
  Modifications to backbone: enhanced GFP (mammalian codon optimized) with monomerizing A206K mutation
  Vector type: Fluorescent protein cassette for sub-cloning
  Promoter: no promoter
  Tag / fusion protein: mEGFP (C terminal on backbone)
Growth in bacteria
  Bacterial resistance: Kanamycin, 50 μg/mL
  Growth temperature: 37°C
  Growth strain: DH5alpha
  Copy number: High Copy
Gene/Insert
  Cloning method: Restriction Enzyme
  Sequencing primers: 3′ EXFP-R
Terms and licenses: Academic/Nonprofit Terms; Industry Terms: Not Available to Industry
Depositor comments: Plasmid carrying monomeric (A206K) EGFP for C-terminal tagging
How to cite: pmEGFP-1 was a gift from Benjamin Glick (Addgene plasmid # 36409 ; http://n2t.net/addgene:36409 ; RRID:Addgene_36409)
