>Addgene plasmid #36409 | pmEGFP-1 | addgene partial sequence | sequence record 46891 | pBR322ori-F 5'-GGGAAACGCCTGGTATCTTT-3'
TTGAGCGTCGATTTTTGTGATGCTCGTCAGGGGGGCGGAGCCTATGGAAAAACGCCAGCAACGCGGCCTT
TTTACGGTTCCTGGCCTTTTGCTGGCCTTTTGCTCACATGTTCTTTCCTGCGTTATCCCCTGATTCTGTG
GATAACCGTATTACCGCCATGCATTAGTTATTACTAGCGCTACCGGACTCAGATCTCGAGCTCAAGCTTC
GAATTCTGCAGTCGACGGTACCGCGGGCCCGGGATCCACCGGTCGCCACCATGGTGAGCAAGGGCGAGGA
GCTGTTCACCGGGGTGGTGCCCATCCTGGTCGAGCTGGACGGCGACGTAAACGGCCACAAGTTCAGCGTG
TCCGGCGAGGGCGAGGGCGATGCCACCTACGGCAAGCTGACCCTGAAGTTCATCTGCACCACCGGCAAGC
TGCCCGTGCCCTGGCCCACCCTCGTGACCACCCTGACCTACGGCGTGCAGTGCTTCAGCCGCTACCCCGA
CCACATGAAGCAGCACGACTTCTTCAAGTCCGCCATGCCCGAAGGCTACGTCCAGGAGCGCACCATCTTC
TTCAAGGACGACGGCAACTACAAGACCCGCGCCGAGGTGAAGTTCGAGGGCGACACCCTGGTGAACCGCA
TCGAGCTGAAGGGCATCGACTTCAAGGAGGACGGCAACATCCTGG
